>Addgene plasmid #208591 | CMV-SynCas.v35 mammalian expression | addgene full sequence | sequence record 418035 | Addgene NGS Result
ACTACGATACGGGAGGGCTTACCATCTGGCCCCAGTGCTGCAATGATACCGCGAGACCCACGCTCACCGG
CTCCAGATTTATCAGCAATAAACCAGCCAGCCGGAAGGGCCGAGCGCAGAAGTGGTCCTGCAACTTTATC
CGCCTCCATCCAGTCTATTAATTGTTGCCGGGAAGCTAGAGTAAGTAGTTCGCCAGTTAATAGTTTGCGC
AACGTTGTTGCCATTGCTACAGGCATCGTGGTGTCACGCTCGTCGTTTGGTATGGCTTCATTCAGCTCCG
GTTCCCAACGATCAAGGCGAGTTACATGATCCCCCATGTTGTGCAAAAAAGCGGTTAGCTCCTTCGGTCC
TCCGATCGTTGTCAGAAGTAAGTTGGCCGCAGTGTTATCACTCATGGTTATGGCAGCACTGCATAATTCT
CTTACTGTCATGCCATCCGTAAGATGCTTTTCTGTGACTGGTGAGTACTCAACCAAGTCATTCTGAGAAT
AGTGTATGCGGCGACCGAGTTGCTCTTGCCCGGCGTCAATACGGGATAATACCGCGCCACATAGCAGAAC
TTTAAAAGTGCTCATCATTGGAAAACGTTCTTCGGGGCGAAAACTCTCAAGGATCTTACCGCTGTTGAGA
TCCAGTTCGATGTAACCCACTCGTGCACCCAACTGATCTTCAGCATCTTTTACTTTCACCAGCGTTTCTG
GGTGAGCAAAAACAGGAAGGCAAAATGCCGCAAAAAAGGGAATAAGGGCGACACGGAAATGTTGAATACT
CATACTCTTCCTTTTTCAATATTATTGAAGCATTTATCAGGGTTATTGTCTCATGAGCGGATACATATTT
GAATGTATTTAGAAAAATAAACAAATAGGGGTTCCGCGCACATTTCCCCGAAAAGTGCCACCTGACGTCG
ACGGATCGGGAGATCGATCTCCCGATCCCCTAGGGTCGACTCTCAGTACAATCTGCTCTGATGCCGCATA
GTTAAGCCAGTATCTGCTCCCTGCTTGTGTGTTGGAGGTCGCTGAGTAGTGCGCGAGCAAAATTTAAGCT
ACAACAAGGCAAGGCTTGACCGACAATTGCATGAAGAATCTGCTTAGGGTTAGGCGTTTTGCGCTGCTTC
GCGATGTACGGGCCAGATATACGCGTTGACATTGATTATTGACTAGTTATTAATAGTAATCAATTACGGG
GTCATTAGTTCATAGCCCATATATGGAGTTCCGCGTTACATAACTTACGGTAAATGGCCCGCCTGGCTGA
CCGCCCAACGACCCCCGCCCATTGACGTCAATAATGACGTATGTTCCCATAGTAACGCCAATAGGGACTT
TCCATTGACGTCAATGGGTGGAGTATTTACGGTAAACTGCCCACTTGGCAGTACATCAAGTGTATCATAT
GCCAAGTACGCCCCCTATTGACGTCAATGACGGTAAATGGCCCGCCTGGCATTATGCCCAGTACATGACC
TTATGGGACTTTCCTACTTGGCAGTACATCTACGTATTAGTCATCGCTATTACCATGGTGATGCGGTTTT
GGCAGTACATCAATGGGCGTGGATAGCGGTTTGACTCACGGGGATTTCCAAGTCTCCACCCCATTGACGT
CAATGGGAGTTTGTTTTGGCACCAAAATCAACGGGACTTTCCAAAATGTCGTAACAACTCCGCCCCATTG
ACGCAAATGGGCGGTAGGCGTGTACGGTGGGAGGTCTATATAAGCAGAGCTGGTTTAGTGAACCGTCAGA
TCCGCTAGAGATCCGCGGCCGCATGACGACTACTATGAAGATTTCAATTGAATTCCTCGAGCCGTTTCGG
ATGACCAAATGGCAGGAAAGCACTAGGCGAAACAAGAACAACAAGGAATTTGTTCGCGGCCAAGCTTTTG
CAAGATGGCATAGAAATAAGAAGGATAACACAAAAGGGCGGCCTTACATAACTGGGACATTGCTGCGGTC
CGCAGTAATTAGAAGCGCGGAAAACCTGCTGACATTGAGTGATGGGAAAATTAGCGAAAAGACATGTTGT
CCTGGGAAATTTGATACGGAAGATAAAGACAGGTTGCTGCAATTGAGGCAGCGGTCCACCCTTCGTTGGA
CCGATAAGAACCCCTGTCCAGATAACGCTGAAACTTACTGCCCGTTTTGCGAACTTCTCGGGAGATCCGG
TAACGATGGAAAGAAGGCTGAGAAGAAGGATTGGCGCTTTCGTATTCATTTTGGCAATCTTTCCCTTCCA
GGGAAGCCCGATTTCGACGGGCCAAAAGCTATAGGCAGCCAACGGGTACTTAACAGGGTCGATTTCAAAT
CCGGTAAGGCCCATGACTTCTTTAAGGCTTACGAAGTCGACCATACTAGGTTTCCCCGCTTCGAAGGGGA
GATTACCATAGATAATAAAGTCAGCGCTGAAGCCAGGAAACTGCTCTGTGATTCTCTCAAGTTTACGGAT
CGGCTGTGTGGAGCTCTGTGCGTAATCAGGTTCGATGAATATACACCAGCAGCCGATAGTGGGAAACAAA
CCGAAAATGTCCAAGCAGAACCGAATGCTAATCTCGCTGAAAAGACCGCAGAGCAAATTATTAGCATTCT
GGACGATAATAAGAAAACCGAATATACCCGCCTGCTTGCTGATGCTATTCGTTCACTCCGCCGCTCTAGT
AAACTTGTCGCTGGCTTGCCAAAGGATCATGACGGGAAGGATGACCATTACCTCTGGGATATCGGCAAGA
AGAAGAAAGACGAAAACTCTGTCACTATTAGGCAAATCCTTACGACCTCAGCAGACACCAAGGAACTCAA
GAATGCCGGAAAATGGAGAGAATTCTGCGAGAAGCTGGGTGAAGCGCTGTACCTCAAGAGTAAAGACATG
AGTGGCGGCCTGAAAATTACTCGGAGAATACTGGGCGATGCTGAATTCCATGGAAAGCCCGATCGGCTTG
AAAAGAGCCGGTCTGTGTCAATCGGATCTGTGTTGTATGAGTGGATCATAGTCGGCAGGCTCATCGCTCA
AACACCTTTTCATTTCGGCGATGAAGAGAAAGCCGAGGGCGCAATTCTCCTCACTCCAGATAATCGGTTC
AGGCTGCCACGAACAGCACTGAGGGGAATCCTGAGAAGGGACTTAAAACTCGCCGGTGCATCAGCCTGTG
AGGTGGAAGTGGGGCGGAGTGAGCCATGCCCTTGTGACGTGTGTAAGATTATGCGCCGCGTGACACTGTT
GGATACCGTGTCTGAGGACCTTCGGGATTTCCTGCCAGAGTTACGGAAAAGAATTCGGATCAATCCGCAG
AGCGGCACTGTGGCAGAGGGCGCGCTGTTCGACACAGAAGTGGGACCCGAGGGTTTGTCCTTTCCCTTCG
TGCTCAGATACAAGTGCGAGAAACTGCCCGACAGCTTGACTACAGTCCTGTGTTGGTGGCAGGAAGGGTT
GGCTTTCCTTTCCGGAGAGAGTGCGACAGGGAAAGGTCGGTTTAGATTAGAGATTAACGGCGCTTTTGTA
TGGGATCTCAGCGACGAGAATCAAAGGAATGACTATCTTAAGAATTGGGGATGGCGTGACGAGAAGGGGC
TCGAGGAACTGAAGAAACGACTGAACTCAGGTCTGCCAGAGCCCGGTAATTATAGGGATCCAAAATGGGA
CTTAATTAAGTACCAGCTGAACATTTCCAGCCCTCTCCTTCTTAACGACCCAATTAGGGCTATTGCTTTG
TACGAGGGGGAAGGGAAAGCCCCAGACGCAGTGTTCTTCAAAAAGTACGTCTTTGAAAATGGAAAGATTG
AGGAAAAGCCATGTTTTAAAGCTGAGTCCATCAGGGGAATCTTCAGGACCGCAGTGGGACGGATCAAGAA
TGTGTTAACTAAGAATCACGAGGATTGCATTTGTGTACTGTGCCACCTGTTCGGCAATGTGCATGAAACT
GGGAGATTAAAGTTTGAAGATCTTAAAATCGTCTCCGGCCAGGAGGAGAAATTTTTTGACCACGTGGCAA
TTGACCGCTTCTTGGGGGGCGCAAAAGAGAAATACAAGTTCGACGATAAACCCATCATCGGGGCACCCGA
CACCCCTATCGTCCTGGAGGGCAAGATCTGGGTCAAGAAAGATATCAATGATGAAGCAAAAGAGACACTG
AGCCAGGCCTTCTCAGATATAAATACTGGCATTTACTACCTGGGGGCAAACGGCTCTATCGGTTACGGCT
GGATCGAAGAGGTTAAGGCTCTCAAGGATGATAAGAGGATTTCTCGCCTCATGAATCCTGCCTTTGATGA
GACAGATGTAGCCGTTCCAGAAAAGCCCAAAACTGATGCCGAGGTTCGCATCGAGGCAGAGAAAGTATAT
TACCCACACTATTTCGTCGAACCCCATAAGAAGGTGGAACGCGAGGAGAAACCCTGTGGTCATCAAAAGT
TCCACGAGGGGCGACTGACTGGTAAAATTGAGTGTACACTGAAAACGCTGAGCCCTTTAATAATACCGGA
CAGTGAGGTCGTTACGGAGAACGGAAACGGCCACAAGTCTTACCAGTTCTTCAGATTAAATAATGAAATC
ATCATTCCGGGAAGCGAAATTCGGGGTATGATCAGTTCCGTGTACGAAGCACTTACTAACTCTTGCTTCC
GTGTCGTGGACGACATCATCCCGGTGGTGATCTCCCGTAGCGTGTCACCGTACCAGATCGCTCAGAAGCT
GCCCAGTCCGGATCTGCGTCCTTGCGAGCGTGAGATTCTTGAGGACTCAGAAATTGGATCTTTAGACAAG
TGTTCAGAGAAACGCCTTTTCCGCCTGCATGAAGACGGTCTTTGCCCATCGTGTCGTCTGTTCGGCACTA
CACATTATAAGGGACGCGTTCGGTTCGGCTTCGCAAAGCACGAGGGCGGCGAAAAGTGGCTCATGGACGA
CAAGACTAAGGACGAGTATCTGACTTTACCGTTGTTGGAACGGCCGCGCCCAACATGGAGCATGCCAAGC
GACGAAGACGACGTACCGGGACGGAAATTCTACGTACACCACAATGGTTGGGAGAAAGTTAAGCAAGATA
GTTTAGATAATAAAACGAGCAAAACCGAGAATAATCGAAGCGTGGAACCACTCGATAAGGATAACCTGTT
TAAATTCGACGTGTTCTTCGAGAACCTGGAACCCTGGGAACTTGGTTTGCTTCTCTACTCATTAGAATTG
GAAGAGGGGTTAGCCCACAAGTTTGGAATGGCAAAAGCGTTCGGCTTCGGCTCGACAAAGATTGACGCCG
ACAAAATACTGTTACGTGAAGAGGCCGGGAAGTTCCACCCTTGCGAGAAAGCAGACGAATACCTTAAGAA
GGGCTTGAACAAGCTGACCAGCTGGTTCGGTAAGAACGAAATCAATGAGCACATGCGAAACTTACTCTTG
TTCATGACTTACTATCAGAACCTTCCCAAGGTTAAGTACCCTGATTTTGACGGATACGCAAAATGGCGGT
GCAGCTACGTTGAACAGGACAAGGTGGAATACTTTCAGAACCGCTGGATTGTGGCCTCTTAAACCGGTCA
TCATCACCATCACCATTGAGTTTAAACCCGCTGATCAGCCTCGACTGTGCCTTCTAGTTGCCAGCCATCT
GTTGTTTGCCCCTCCCCCGTGCCTTCCTTGACCCTGGAAGGTGCCACTCCCACTGTCCTTTCCTAATAAA
ATGAGGAAATTGCATCGCATTGTCTGAGTAGGTGTCATTCTATTCTGGGGGGTGGGGTGGGGCAGGACAG
CAAGGGGGAGGATTGGGAAGACAATAGCAGGCATGCTGGGGATGCGGTGGGCTCTATGGCTTCTGAGGCG
GAAAGAACCAGCTGGGGCTCGATACCGTCGACCTCTAGCTAGAGCTTGGCGTAATCATGGTCATAGCTGT
TTCCTGTGTGAAATTGTTATCCGCTCACAATTCCACACAACATACGAGCCGGAAGCATAAAGTGTAAAGC
CTAGGATGCCTAATGAGTGAGCTAACTCACATTAATTGCGTTGCGCTCACTGCCCGCTTTCCAGTCGGGA
AACCTGTCGTGCCAGCTGCATTAATGAATCGGCCAACGCGCGGGAAGAGGCGGTTTGCGTATTGGGCGCT
CTTCCGCTTCCTCGCTCACTGACTCGCTGCGCTCGGTCGTTCGGCTGCGGCGAGCGGTATCAGCTCACTC
AAAGGCGGTAATACGGTTATCCACAGAATCAGGGGATAACGCAGGAAAGAACATGTGAGCAAAAGGCCAG
CAAAAGGCCAGGAACCGTAAAAAGGCCGCGTTGCTGGCGTTTTTCCATAGGCTCCGCCCCCCTGACGAGC
ATCACAAAAATCGACGCTCAAGTCAGAGGTGGCGAAACCCGACAGGACTATAAAGATACCAGGCGTTTCC
CCCTGGAAGCTCCCTCGTGCGCTCTCCTGTTCCGACCCTGCCGCTTACCGGATACCTGTCCGCCTTTCTC
CCTTCGGGAAGCGTGGCGCTTTCTCATAGCTCACGCTGTAGGTATCTCAGTTCGGTGTAGGTCGTTCGCT
CCAAGCTGGGCTGTGTGCACGAACCCCCCGTTCAGCCCGACCGCTGCGCCTTATCCGGTAACTATCGTCT
TGAGTCCAACCCGGTAAGACACGACTTATCGCCACTGGCAGCAGCCACTGGTAACAGGATTAGCAGAGCG
AGGTATGTAGGCGGTGCTACAGAGTTCTTGAAGTGGTGGCCTAACTACGGCTACACTAGAAGAACAGTAT
TTGGTATCTGCGCTCTGCTGAAGCCAGTTACCTTCGGAAAAAGAGTTGGTAGCTCTTGATCCGGCAAACA
AACCACCGCTGGTAGCGGTGGTTTTTTTGTTTGCAAGCAGCAGATTACGCGCAGAAAAAAAGGATCTCAA
GAAGATCCTTTGATCTTTTCTACGGGGTCTGACACTCAGTGGAACGAAAACTCACGTTAAGGGATTTTGG
TCATGAGATTATCAAAAAGGATCTTCACCTAGATCCTTTTAAATTAAAAATGAAGTTTTAAATCAATCTA
AAGTATATATGAGTAAACTTGGTCTGACAGTTACCAATGCTTAATCAGTGAGGCACCTATCTCAGCGATC
TGTCTATTTCGTTCATCCATAGTTGCCTGACTCCCCGTCGTGTAGATA
Features (pLannotate 1.2.2; 13 found; start..end, strand, type, name):
    774..878     -  promoter       AmpR promoter: bla
    949..993     -  misc_feature   bom (fragment): basis of mobility region from pBR322
   1148..1527    +  enhancer       CMV enhancer: human cytomegalovirus immediate early enhancer
   1528..1731    +  promoter       CMV promoter: human cytomegalovirus (CMV) immediate early promoter
   5575..5799    +  polyA_signal   bGH poly(A) signal: bovine growth hormone polyadenylation signal
   5803..5824    +  promoter       SV40 promoter (fragment): SV40 enhancer and early promoter
   5829..5845    +  misc_feature   MCS (fragment): pBluescript multiple cloning site
   5894..5910    -  protein_bind   lac operator: The lac repressor binds to the lac operator to inhibit transcription in E. coli. This inhibition can be relieved by adding lactose or isopropyl-β-D-thiogalactopyranoside (IPTG). lac repressor encoded by lacI
   5918..5948    -  promoter       lac promoter: promoter for the E. coli lac operon
   5963..5984    -  protein_bind   CAP binding site: CAP binding activates transcription in the presence of cAMP. E. coli catabolite activator protein
   5997..6089    -  CDS            lacI (fragment): lac repressor; lacI; The lac repressor binds to the lac operator to inhibit transcription in E. coli. This inhibition can be relieved by adding lactose or isopropyl-β-D-thiogalactopyranoside (IPTG).
   6272..6860    -  rep_origin     ori: high-copy-number ColE1/pMB1/pBR322/pUC origin of replication
   7031..773     -  CDS            AmpR (across the origin): β-lactamase; bla; confers resistance to ampicillin, carbenicillin, and related antibiotics
