[The description below was written by a language model from this plasmid's Addgene catalogue record and pLannotate feature annotations shown in this document.]
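Description:
CMV-SynCas.v35 mammalian expression is a 7,118 bp pUC-based plasmid for transient expression of a synthetic protein, SynCas.v35, in mammalian cells. It is propagated in E. coli as a high-copy plasmid through a ColE1/pUC-type origin of replication and is selected with ampicillin through a β-lactamase gene driven by its native bla promoter. The annotation also picks up backbone remnants typical of pUC-derived vectors: a lac promoter, lac operator and CAP binding site, short fragments of lacI, the bom region, a pBluescript-type multiple cloning site, and a very short SV40 promoter fragment. These appear to be vestigial, and no mammalian selection marker is annotated.

The payload is a single expression cassette. The human cytomegalovirus immediate-early enhancer and promoter sit upstream of the insert, and a bovine growth hormone polyadenylation signal terminates and stabilises the transcript. The roughly 3.8 kb interval between these elements carries no automated annotation, which is consistent with the recorded 3,750 bp synthetic SynCas.v35 insert placed there by Gibson assembly. As a result, the feature table gives no information on any nuclear localisation signals, epitope tags or other fusions within the coding region, and the record does not describe the protein's origin or design beyond calling it synthetic.

The stated purpose is to express SynCas.v35 for analysis of RNA knockdown. No guide RNA cassette or reporter is annotated on this plasmid, so those components would presumably be supplied separately. The listed publication concerns nematode lipid-binding proteins and seems unrelated to this construct. The depositor comments instead point to a later preprint as the relevant description.
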