Addgene plasmid #208591: CMV-SynCas.v35 mammalian expression
Purpose: Expression of SynCas.v35 for analysis of RNA knockdown
Depositing lab: Omar Akbari. Depositing organization: University of California, San Diego (UCSD). Publication: Parasitic nematode fatty acid- and retinol-binding proteins compromise host immunity by interfering with host lipid signaling pathways. Parks SC, Nguyen S, Nasrolahi S, Bhat C, Juncaj D, Lu D, Ramaswamy R, Dhillon H, Fujiwara H, Buchman A, Akbari OS, Yamanaka N, Boulanger MJ, Dillman AR. PLoS Pathog. 2021 Oct 29;17(10):e1010027. doi: 10.1371/journal.ppat.1010027. eCollection 2021 Oct. PubMed 34714893.
Backbone
  Vector backbone: pUC
  Backbone size w/o insert (bp): 3368
  Total vector size (bp): 7118
  Vector type: Mammalian Expression
Growth in bacteria
  Bacterial resistance: Ampicillin, 100 μg/mL
  Growth temperature: 37°C
  Growth strain: DH5alpha
  Copy number: High Copy
Gene/Insert
  Gene/Insert name: SynCas.v35
  Species: Synthetic
  Insert size (bp): 3750
  Promoter: CMV
  Cloning method: Gibson Cloning
  Sequencing primers: 5′ ctggtttagtgaaccgtcag
Terms and licenses: Academic/Nonprofit Terms; Industry Terms: Not Available to Industry
Depositor comments: Please visit https://doi.org/10.1101/2024.02.23.581838 for bioRxiv preprint.
How to cite: CMV-SynCas.v35 mammalian expression was a gift from Omar Akbari (Addgene plasmid # 208591 ; http://n2t.net/addgene:208591 ; RRID:Addgene_208591)
